>Addgene plasmid #86202 | pBbA5k-AcrB/AcrD/AcrFa, ABO_0964 | addgene full sequence | sequence record 174900 | Addgene NGS Result
ATGTATATACTGAACCTGATTCATTTTTCATGCAAGCACCACAAGCCGTCTTTAATGGACAAGCTGATGG
CGTGCTATAGCGTGTTTCCAAGCACTGAGGTGATTATGCGCAGCGGTTTCATTCTCCCCCTGATAGCAGG
CGTACTCGCACTGCAGCTAAGTGGCTGCGGCGATGCCGGCCAATCCGGCCAACAACAACAGCAACAAGCA
CCCGAAGTCGGCTTTGTCACCGTCAAGGCGGCCACCGTCACCTTGAACCGGGAACTGCCCGGGCGAACCA
CTGCACACCAGGTTGCCGAAGTGCGGCCCCAAGTCAGTGGTGTGATAGAAAAGCGCCTCTTTGAAGAAGG
CCAAGAAGTAAGCGCGGGGCAACCGCTGTACAAAATAGACTCACGCACCTATCAAGCAGCGGTGGCTAGC
GCCCGAGCGGAGCTGGCCCGTGCCACTGCCACCCTGAATTCCAACGACTTGCGAGCCAAACGCTTCAAGA
AACTGTTGGATTACAAAGCGGTGAGCCAGCAAGAATACGACGAAGCTCAGGCCCAGCTGGATGAGAACAA
GGCCGCCGTAGCCGCTGCACGTGCCAATCTGCAAAGTGCCCAGATCAATCTGGATTACGCCACGATTAAA
GCGCCAATCAGCGGGCGCATTGGCCGCTCCAGCGTCACCGCCGGTGCTTTGGTCACCGCCAATCAGGCAA
ACGCCCTGGCCACCATTCGCCAACTCGACCCGATCTACGTAGACCTGACCCAGTCAAGCAACGAGCTGCG
TCAGCTGCGCCAAGCCATGCAGGCCGGTGAGCTGCAACAGGTCAGCGACGACGAAGCACGCATTACCCTA
ATACTCGAAGATGGCTCCCACTATAAGGAAGCCGGTGCCCTGCAATTTTCCGAATTCGCCGTGGATGAAA
GCACCGGCTCAGTCACCTTGCGTGCCCTATTTCCCAACCCGGACGGCGAACTGCTGCCCGGCATGTTCGT
TCGCGGCCGCCTACCGGAAGGTCAACGCAAGGATGCCATTCTGGTTCCCCAAAAAGGCATTACCCGCGAC
CCGACCGGCCAAGCCTACGCCATGCTGATCGACGACAATAATCAGGTAAAAAAAGTGAAAGTCCGCACTG
AGCGCGCAGTCGGCAACCAGTGGCTTATTGCCGACGGACTGAAAGACGGTGATCGCCTGATTGTGGACGG
CCTGCAACGGATTCAGCCCGGCGCTCCGGTTTCCCCAGTGGACACAGAAAAAGCCAACGTCGAGCCCGCA
CCCGCACAGCAAGAACAACCCCAGTCCCCCGCCAGCGACGCTGGCGAGGCACAAAGCGCAGCGCAATAAT
ACGCAACGACGAGAAACGGGATTCCCATGGCCAGATTTTTTATTGACCGTCCAATTTTTGCCTGGGTGAT
TGCCATCATCATGATGATGGCCGGTGCCTTGGCCATTTACACCCTGCCCATTGAGCAGTACCCCACCGTT
GCGCCTCCGCAAGTCTCCATTGCCGGTAACTACCCCGGCGCTTCGGCGAAAACCGTGGAAGATTCGGTCA
CCCAGGTGATCGAGCAACAAATGAACGGGATCGACAACCTGCTGTACATGAGCTCCAGCAGTGACTCTTT
CGGTAATGCCGCAGTGAACCTGACGTTCGCCCCCGGCACCGACCCGGACATTGCGCAAGTACAAGTACAG
AACAAGCTACAGCTGGCGACCCCCCTGCTGCCCCAGGAAGTGCAGCAACAAGGAATGCAGGTCACCAAAT
CCTCAGACTCTTTCCTGATGGTGGCGGGCTTTACCTCCGAAGATGGCAGCCTATCCCGTGCTGACCTAGC
CGATTACGTGGCCTCCAATGTGCAGGACCCGGTCAGCCGGGTGCCCGGCGTGGGTCAGATCCAGCTGTTC
GGCTCTCCCTATGCCATGCGCGTCTGGCTGGACCCGAACAAACTGAATAAATTTGATTTAACCCCCCAAG
ATGTTACCCAGACAATCGAGGTTCAAAATAATCAGGTAGCCAGCGGTCAATTGGGCGGCGCACCGGCCGT
AGAAGGCCAGCAATTGAACGCCACCATCATCGCCCAGACCCGCCTGGAAGACGTGGATCAATTCGAGAAT
ATCCTGCTGAAAGTAAACCCGGACGGCTCTCGAGTGTTCCTTAAAGACGTGGCCCGAGTCGAACTGGCAG
CGCAGAACTACGACGTGCAGGGCCGTTATAACGGCCAGCCCGCCGCCGGCCTGGCCATCAGCCTAGCCAC
CGGCGCCAACGCCCTGGACACCGCAGAAGCACTGCGTGCCCGCCTAGCCGAACTGCAGCCCTACTTCCCT
GATAAGATGGAAATGGTGTTTCCCTACGACACCACGCCCTTCGTCAGTATCTCCATCGAAGAAGTGGTAC
ATACCCTGTTCGAAGCCATCATCTTGGTCTTCCTGGTCATGTATCTGTTCTTACAAAACTTCCGCGCCAC
CCTCATCCCCACACTAGCGGTGCCCGTGGTTCTGCTAGGCACCTTTGCGGTGCTGGCCGCCTTCGGCTTT
TCCATCAATACCCTAACCATGTTTGGCATGGTGCTGGCCATCGGCCTACTGGTAGATGACGCCATCGTGG
TGGTGGAAAACGTGGAACGGGTGATGCACGAGGAGGGCCTCCCGCCCAAAGAGGCTACCCGTAAATCCAT
GGGGCAGATTACGGGCGCGCTGGTGGGCATCGCCTTGGTACTGTCAGCCGTATTCGTTCCCATGGCCTTT
TTCCCGGGCTCCACCGGAGCCATTTACCGCCAGTTCTCCATCACCATTGTGTCCGCCATGGTGCTGTCCG
TGCTGGTGGCCTTGATCCTCACTCCGGCCCTGTGTGCCACCATGCTCAAGGCCAAGGACAGCGAGCACCA
AACCGATCATGGCTTCTTCGGCTGGTTTAACCGCACCTTCGACAAGAGCAGCCGTCGTTATCAGGGCAGC
GTGGAAAAAATCCTCGGCCGCCGGGGCCGCTACCTGTTTATCTATGTGGTGATCGTCGGTGTGCTCGGCT
TCAGCTTCATGCGCCTTCCATCCAGCTTCCTGCCGGAAGAAGATCAGGGGATTTTGTTCACCCTAGTGAC
CCTGCCAGCGGGCTCAACCCAAGAGCAGACAGTCAAAGTGCTGGAAAAAATGGAGGACTATTATCTAAAT
GAAGAGGCCTCCGCTGTGGATGGCCTGTTCACGGTGGCCGGCTTCAGTTTCACCGGCCGCGGCCAGAACG
CCGGCATGGCGTTCGTGAACCTGAAGGACTGGTCAGAACGGGATCTGTCCGTGGACGGCGCCGACAATGT
GGTTGCCCGCGCCATGGGCTATTTCTCCACCATTCGCGAAGCGATGATGTTTGCACTGAATCCGCCATCG
ATTCCTGAACTGGGCAACGCCAGCGGGTTCGACTTCCAGCTGCTTGACCAGTCTGGTCAAGGGCACGAAG
CGCTGATTCAGGCTCGTAACCAGATGCTCGGCATGGCCGCCCAAGATCCTCGACTGGCCGGGGTACGCCC
CAATGGTTTGGAAGACAGCCCGCAGTACCAAATCGATATTGACCAGCAGAAAGCCAAAGCGCTAGGGCTG
TCCATCAGCGACATTAACAGCACTCTGCAAATCGCCTGGGGCTCCAGCTACGTCAATAACTTTGTCGACC
GGGGCCGGGTAAAACGAGTGTATGTGCAGGCCGATGCCCCCTACCGCATGCTACCGGAAAACGTCAACGA
CTGGTTTGTGCGTAATAACCAAGGGAAAATGGTGCCGTTCTCCACCTTTGCCACGGGCCACTGGACGTAT
GGTTCTCCCAAGCTAGAACGCTATAACGGTGTGTCGTCGGTGAACATCCAAGGCAACGCGGCACCCGGCT
ACAGTACAGGCGACGCCATGGATGCCATGGAAGAACTATCCGCTAAGCTGCCCGCCGGGTTCGGCTTCGA
ATGGACCGGAATGTCCTACCAGGAACGTCAGTCTGGTGACCAGGCCCCTGCGCTGTATGTCATCTCACTA
TTAGTAGTATTCCTCTGTCTGGCGGCCCTGTATGAAAGCTGGTCGATTCCATTCGCGGTAATGCTGGTGG
TCCCTCTGGGCATTCTCGGTGCGGTACTGGCCGCTACCTTCCGTGACCTGAACAACGACGTCTTCTTCCA
GGTGGGGCTGTTAACCACCATCGGCCTCTCGGCGAAAAACGCCATTCTGATTGCGGAATTCGCGCTGGAG
CTGGAGCAAAAAGGCGAGCACTTGCTCAAGGCCACCCTAGAAGCCGTGCGCATGCGGCTGCGCCCGATCC
TGATGACCTCACTGGCCTTCATGCTCGGGGTAACCCCACTGATGATCAGTACTGGTGCTGGTGCCGGTGC
TCGTAACGCCATCGGTACCGGGGTATTCGGCGGAATGCTCACCGCCACCGTCCTCGCCATCTTCTTCATT
CCGCTGTTCTACGTGGCGGTGCGCAAACTATCCGGCGTGCCCCTCGACGGCAAGAAGAAAGGCAAAGAAT
AAGTCCACGCGGAGTAATACTGATGACCCGTAACCCACTGACGCTCGCCCTTCTGGGCGGGCTGATGCTG
GGTGGCTGCACCCTCGCCCCCAGCTATCAACAACCACTCTCTCCCGTCCCTGCGCAACTGGGCGAAGCCA
ACGGCAATAGTGCCAGCGAGCTAACCCTGCCCAGCTGGTCCAGCCTTTATCAGAGCGCGGAATTGCAACA
GCTGATTCAAAGCGCATTGGATAACAACCGAGATCTGCGCATCGCCGTACTCGATGTGGCCGCCCTGCGC
GCCCAGTACCAAATCCAGCGTGCAGACCTGTACCCAAACCTATCCGTGGACGCCAGCGGTTCCCGTCAGC
GTCTGCCCTCAGACCTGTCCGGCACCGGCCATTCCACATTATCGGATCAATACGGTGTGCAAGTTGGCGT
TACCGCCTGGGAACTGGATCTGTTTGGCCGGGTACGCAGCCTGAAAGATGCGTCGCTGGAAAAATATCTG
GCCAGCGAAGAAGCCCAGCGCAGCACCCAACTGGCGCTGGTTGCCCAAGTGGCACAAAGCTACTTAACCC
TGGTTAGTGATCGCCAAAACTTGGCAATCAGTCGCGAAACCGTGGTCGCACAGGAGGACTCTCTGGCATT
GATTGAACGCCGATACGAGAGCGGTTTGGGATCCGAGCTGGATGTGCGCCAAGCACAAATTGCCTTGCAG
GAAGCCCGCGCCAATCTGGCCAGCTTTGAACGCCAGGTGGATCAAGACTATAACGCCTTAGCCGTACTGG
TCGGCGGGCCACTGCCCACCCTGAAATCGGTGAACTTGGACAACGATGCCTTGGCCCTCGTCGCACCAGT
TCCGCAAGGCCTACCCTCAGCACTACTCACCCAGCGACCGGACGTACAACAAGCCGAGCATCAGCTGCGG
GCCGCCAATGCCAATATTGGTGCCGCCCGAGCCGCCTTCTTCCCAAGCATTCAACTCACCGGCGCCTATG
GCACCATGAGTAGCGAACTGTCCGGCCTGTTCGACAGCGGCTCCAAAGCTTGGTCATTCATCCCCAGTAT
TTCCCTACCCATTTTCTCCGGGGGCCGTAACAGGGCCAATCTGGATCTAGCCGAAGTTCGTCAAGATCAA
GCCGTGGCCAGCTACGAGAAAGCCATACAAACCGCCTTTCAGGAAGTCGCTAATGCGCTGCAAGCCCGCG
ACACTCTGGCTCGCCAACAGCAGGCTCAACAGGCACTAGTCACCGCCACTGAGCAGTCCCTGACGTTGTC
ACAGCAACGCTACGAACAAGGCGCAGATGATTACCTTGCGGTGTTGGACGCCCAACGCACTCTGCTCTCG
GCCCGCCAACAGCTAGTGACGCTAAAACTGCAGCAGTTGACCAACGAAACCGAGCTTTACCGCGCCTTGG
GTGGTGGCTGGGATGCGCAACAGCCCACCCATGTGGCCAGCCGCCATCATCACCATCACCACTGAGGATC
CAAACTCGAGTAAGGATCTCCAGGCATCAAATAAAACGAAAGGCTCAGTCGAAAGACTGGGCCTTTCGTT
TTATCTGTTGTTTGTCGGTGAACGCTCTCTACTAGAGTCACACTGGCTCACCTTCGGGTGGGCCTTTCTG
CGTTTATACCTAGGGATATATTCCGCTTCCTCGCTCACTGACTCGCTACGCTCGGTCGTTCGACTGCGGC
GAGCGGAAATGGCTTACGAACGGGGCGGAGATTTCCTGGAAGATGCCAGGAAGATACTTAACAGGGAAGT
GAGAGGGCCGCGGCAAAGCCGTTTTTCCATAGGCTCCGCCCCCCTGACAAGCATCACGAAATCTGACGCT
CAAATCAGTGGTGGCGAAACCCGACAGGACTATAAAGATACCAGGCGTTTCCCCCTGGCGGCTCCCTCGT
GCGCTCTCCTGTTCCTGCCTTTCGGTTTACCGGTGTCATTCCGCTGTTATGGCCGCGTTTGTCTCATTCC
ACGCCTGACACTCAGTTCCGGGTAGGCAGTTCGCTCCAAGCTGGACTGTATGCACGAACCCCCCGTTCAG
TCCGACCGCTGCGCCTTATCCGGTAACTATCGTCTTGAGTCCAACCCGGAAAGACATGCAAAAGCACCAC
TGGCAGCAGCCACTGGTAATTGATTTAGAGGAGTTAGTCTTGAAGTCATGCGCCGGTTAAGGCTAAACTG
AAAGGACAAGTTTTGGTGACTGCGCTCCTCCAAGCCAGTTACCTCGGTTCAAAGAGTTGGTAGCTCAGAG
AACCTTCGAAAAACCGCCCTGCAAGGCGGTTTTTTCGTTTTCAGAGCAAGAGATTACGCGCAGACCAAAA
CGATCTCAAGAAGATCATCTTATTAATCAGATAAAATATTTCTAGATTTCAGTGCAATTTATCTCTTCAA
ATGTAGCACCTGAAGTCAGCCCCATACGATATAAGTTGTTACTAGTGCTTGGATTCTCACCAATAAAAAA
CGCCCGGCGGCAACCGAGCGTTCTGAACAAATCCAGATGGAGTTCTGAGGTCATTACTGGATCTATCAAC
AGGAGTCCAAGCGAGCTCTCGAACCCCAGAGTCCCGCTCAGAAGAACTCGTCAAGAAGGCGATAGAAGGC
GATGCGCTGCGAATCGGGAGCGGCGATACCGTAAAGCACGAGGAAGCGGTCAGCCCATTCGCCGCCAAGC
TCTTCAGCAATATCACGGGTAGCCAACGCTATGTCCTGATAGCGGTCCGCCACACCCAGCCGGCCACAGT
CGATGAATCCAGAAAAGCGGCCATTTTCCACCATGATATTCGGCAAGCAGGCATCGCCATGGGTCACGAC
GAGATCCTCGCCGTCGGGCATGCGCGCCTTGAGCCTGGCGAACAGTTCGGCTGGCGCGAGCCCCTGATGC
TCTTCGTCCAGATCATCCTGATCGACAAGACCGGCTTCCATCCGAGTACGTGCTCGCTCGATGCGATGTT
TCGCTTGGTGGTCGAATGGGCAGGTAGCCGGATCAAGCGTATGCAGCCGCCGCATTGCATCAGCCATGAT
GGATACTTTCTCGGCAGGAGCAAGGTGAGATGACAGGAGATCCTGCCCCGGCACTTCGCCCAATAGCAGC
CAGTCCCTTCCCGCTTCAGTGACAACGTCGAGCACAGCTGCGCAAGGAACGCCCGTCGTGGCCAGCCACG
ATAGCCGCGCTGCCTCGTCCTGCAGTTCATTCAGGGCACCGGACAGGTCGGTCTTGACAAAAAGAACCGG
GCGCCCCTGCGCTGACAGCCGGAACACGGCGGCATCAGAGCAGCCGATTGTCTGTTGTGCCCAGTCATAG
CCGAATAGCCTCTCCACCCAAGCGGCCGGAGAACCTGCGTGCAATCCATCTTGTTCAATCATGCGAAACG
ATCCTCATCCTGTCTCTTGATCAGATCATGATCCCCTGCGCCATCAGATCCTTGGCGGCAAGAAAGCCAT
CCAGTTTACTTTGCAGGGCTTCCCAACCTTACCAGAGGGCGCCCCAGCTGGCAATTCCGACGTCGGTGCC
TAATGAGTGAGCTAACTTACATTAATTGCGTTGCGCTCACTGCCCGCTTTCCAGTCGGGAAACCTGTCGT
GCCAGCTGCATTAATGAATCGGCCAACGCGCGGGGAGAGGCGGTTTGCGTATTGGGCGCCAGGGTGGTTT
TTCTTTTCACCAGTGAGACGGGCAACAGCTGATTGCCCTTCACCGCCTGGCCCTGAGAGAGTTGCAGCAA
GCGGTCCACGCTGGTTTGCCCCAGCAGGCGAAAATCCTGTTTGATGGTGGTTAACGGCGGGATATAACAT
GAGCTGTCTTCGGTATCGTCGTATCCCACTACCGAGATGTCCGCACCAACGCGCAGCCCGGACTCGGTAA
TGGCGCGCATTGCGCCCAGCGCCATCTGATCGTTGGCAACCAGCATCGCAGTGGGAACGATGCCCTCATT
CAGCATTTGCATGGTTTGTTGAAAACCGGACATGGCACTCCAGTCGCCTTCCCGTTCCGCTATCGGCTGA
ATTTGATTGCGAGTGAGATATTTATGCCAGCCAGCCAGACGCAGACGCGCCGAGACAGAACTTAATGGGC
CCGCTAACAGCGCGATTTGCTGGTGACCCAATGCGACCAGATGCTCCACGCCCAGTCGCGTACCGTCTTC
ATGGGAGAAAATAATACTGTTGATGGGTGTCTGGTCAGAGACATCAAGAAATAACGCCGGAACATTAGTG
CAGGCAGCTTCCACAGCAATGGCATCCTGGTCATCCAGCGGATAGTTAATGATCAGCCCACTGACGCGTT
GCGCGAGAAGATTGTGCACCGCCGCTTTACAGGCTTCGACGCCGCTTCGTTCTACCATCGACACCACCAC
GCTGGCACCCAGTTGATCGGCGCGAGATTTAATCGCCGCGACAATTTGCGACGGCGCGTGCAGGGCCAGA
CTGGAGGTGGCAACGCCAATCAGCAACGACTGTTTGCCCGCCAGTTGTTGTGCCACGCGGTTGGGAATGT
AATTCAGCTCCGCCATCGCCGCTTCCACTTTTTCCCGCGTTTTCGCAGAAACGTGGCTGGCCTGGTTCAC
CACGCGGGAAACGGTCTGATAAGAGACACCGGCATACTCTGCGACATCGTATAACGTTACTGGTTTCACA
TTCACCACCCTGAATTGACTCTCTTCCGGGCGCTATCATGCCATACCGCGAAAGGTTTTGCGCCATTCGA
TGGTGTCCGGGATCTCGACGCTCTCCCTTATGCGACTCCTGCATTAGGAAGCAGCCCAGTAGTAGGTTGA
GGCCGTTGAGCACCGCCGCCGCAAGGAATGGTGCATGCAAGGAGATGGCGCCCAACAGTCCCCCGGCCAC
GGGGCCTGCCACCATACCCACGCCGAAACAAGCGCTCATGAGCCCGAAGTGGCGAGCCCGATCTTCCCCA
TCGGTGATGTCGGCGATATAGGCGCCAGCAACCGCACCTGTGGCGCCGGTGATGCCGGCCACGATGCGTC
CGGCGTAGAGGATCGAGATCGTTTAGGCACCCCAGGCTTTACACTTTATGCTTCCGGCTCGTATAATGTG
TGGAATTGTGAGCGGATAACAATTTCAGAATTCAAAAGATCTTTTAAGAAGGAGATATACAT
Features (pLannotate 1.2.2; 16 found; start..end, strand, type, name):
    130..1209    +  CDS            arpA: ARPA_PSEPU - Experimental evidence at transcript level: Swiss-Prot protein existence level 2. The periplasmic linker protein component of an antibiotic efflux pump. Confers resistance to numerous structurally unrelated antibiotics such as carbenicillin, chloramphenicol, erythromycin, novobiocin, streptomycin and tetracycline. Is not involved in organic solvent efflux. From Pseudomonas putida (Arthrobacter siderocapsulatus).
   1357..4437    +  CDS            acrB: ACRB_ECOLI - Also known as acrE. Experimental evidence at protein level: Swiss-Prot protein existence level 1. (Microbial infection) Involved in contact-dependent growth inhibition (CDI), acts downstream of BamA, the receptor for CDI. Its role in CDI is independent of the AcrA-AcrB-TolC efflux pump complex. From Escherichia coli (strain K12).
   4503..5912    +  CDS            oprM: OPRM_PSEAE - Also known as oprK. Experimental evidence at protein level: Swiss-Prot protein existence level 1. The ability to export antibiotics and solvents is dramatically decreased in the presence of the proton conductor carbonyl cyanide m-chlorophenylhydrazone (CCCP), showing that an energized inner membrane is required for efflux. It is thought that the MexB subunit is a proton antiporter. From Pseudomonas aeruginosa (strain ATCC 15692 / DSM 22644 / CIP 104116 / JCM 14847 / LMG 12228 / 1C / PRS 101 / PAO1).
   5978..6049    +  terminator     rrnB T1 terminator: transcription terminator T1 from the E. coli rrnB gene
   6065..6092    +  terminator     T7Te terminator: phage T7 early transcription terminator
   6111..6166    -  rep_origin     RSF ori (fragment): Plasmids containing the RSF 1030 origin of replication can be propagated in E. coli cells that contain additional plasmids with compatible origins.
   6254..6799    -  rep_origin     p15A ori: Plasmids containing the medium-copy-number p15A origin of replication can be propagated in E. coli cells that contain a second plasmid with the ColE1 origin.
   6913..7007    -  terminator     lambda t0 terminator: transcription terminator from phage lambda
   7041..7832    -  CDS            neo: KKA2_KLEPN - Also known as kan, nptII. Experimental evidence at protein level: Swiss-Prot protein existence level 1. Resistance to kanamycin, neomycin, paromomycin, ribostamycin, butirosin and gentamicin B. From Klebsiella pneumoniae.
   7864..7968    -  CDS            tnpA (fragment): TN5P_ECOLX - Also known as tnp. Experimental evidence at protein level: Swiss-Prot protein existence level 1. Mediates transposition of transposon Tn5 by a 'cut and paste' mechanism. First, the monomeric transposase binds the 19 bp inverted DNA repeats flanking the transposon. Then, dimerization of the DNA- bound transposase creates a synaptic DNA complex. After nicking of the first DNA strand, excision of the transposon proceeds through a series of intermediates. The transposase then mediates the insertion of the transposon at a new site by strand transfer. The activity of the wild- type tran
   7983..8004    -  protein_bind   CAP binding site: CAP binding activates transcription in the presence of cAMP. E. coli catabolite activator protein
   8017..9099    -  CDS            lacI: lac repressor; lacI; The lac repressor binds to the lac operator to inhibit transcription in E. coli. This inhibition can be relieved by adding lactose or isopropyl-β-D-thiogalactopyranoside (IPTG).
   9100..9177    -  promoter       lacI promoter: lacI
   9185..9464    -  CDS            TcR (fragment): tetracycline efflux protein; tet; confers resistance to tetracycline
   9488..9518    +  promoter       lac UV5 promoter: E. coli lac promoter with an "up" mutation
   9526..9542    +  protein_bind   lac operator: The lac repressor binds to the lac operator to inhibit transcription in E. coli. This inhibition can be relieved by adding lactose or isopropyl-β-D-thiogalactopyranoside (IPTG). lac repressor encoded by lacI
