[The description below was written by a language model from this plasmid's Addgene catalogue record and pLannotate feature annotations shown in this document.]
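Description:
pBbA5k-AcrB/AcrD/AcrFa, ABO_0964 is a 9.6 kb bacterial expression plasmid built on the pBbA5k backbone for producing an efflux pump in E. coli, with the stated aim of conferring tolerance to biofuels. It replicates from the medium-copy p15A origin, which is compatible with ColE1-type plasmids and so allows co-maintenance with a second construct. This agrees with the "medium copy" note in the stated purpose, although the catalogue copy-number field reads high copy. Selection is by kanamycin through the neo/nptII gene, which is followed by a lambda t0 terminator. The short RSF ori, Tn5 transposase and TcR fragments in the annotation appear to be backbone remnants rather than functional parts.

Expression is driven by a lacUV5 promoter with a downstream lac operator. The plasmid also carries lacI under its own promoter, so transcription is repressed until it is induced with IPTG or lactose. Three consecutive open reading frames lie downstream on the same strand. By homology they are annotated as a periplasmic linker (membrane fusion) protein resembling Pseudomonas putida ArpA, an inner-membrane transporter resembling E. coli AcrB, and an outer-membrane channel resembling Pseudomonas aeruginosa OprM. Together these make up the three components of a tripartite RND-type pump. These labels are best-match assignments. The locus tag ABO_0964 and the AcrB/AcrD/AcrFa family name suggest a heterologous homologue, but the record does not state the source organism. The listed insert size of about 3.1 kb matches only the central transporter gene. The operon ends at tandem rrnB T1 and T7Te terminators. The associated work examined trade-offs when combining efflux pumps to improve biofuel tolerance.
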