Addgene plasmid #86202: pBbA5k-AcrB/AcrD/AcrFa, ABO_0964
Purpose: Expresses efflux pump in E. coli to provide resistance to biofuel (medium copy)
Depositing lab: Mary Dunlop. Depositing organization: University of Vermont and State Agricultural College. Publication: Trade-Offs in Improving Biofuel Tolerance Using Combinations of Efflux Pumps. Turner WJ, Dunlop MJ. ACS Synth Biol. 2015 Oct 16;4(10):1056-63. doi: 10.1021/sb500307w. Epub 2014 Dec 12. PubMed 25496359.
Backbone
  Vector backbone: pBbA5k
  Backbone size w/o insert (bp): 5088
  Total vector size (bp): 9582
  Vector type: Bacterial Expression
Growth in bacteria
  Bacterial resistance: Kanamycin, 50 μg/mL
  Growth temperature: 37°C
  Growth strain: DH5alpha
  Copy number: High Copy
Gene/Insert
  Gene/Insert name: Efflux pump
  Insert size (bp): 3126
  Promoter: ATCGTTTAGGCACCCCAGGCTTTACACTTTATGCTTCCGGCTCGTATAATGTGTGGAATTGTGAGCGGATAACAAT
  Cloning method: Gibson Cloning
  Sequencing primers: 5′ GGATCCAAACTCGAGTAAGG; 3′ GATCTTTTAAGAAGGAGATATACAT
Terms and licenses: Academic/Nonprofit Terms; Industry Terms: Not Available to Industry
How to cite: pBbA5k-AcrB/AcrD/AcrFa, ABO_0964 was a gift from Mary Dunlop (Addgene plasmid # 86202 ; http://n2t.net/addgene:86202 ; RRID:Addgene_86202)
